>Addgene plasmid #123839 | MTK4a_027 | addgene full sequence | sequence record 249791 | Addgene NGS Result
ATGGTGAAAGTTGGAACCTCTTACGTGCCCGATCAATCATGACCAAAATCCCTTAACGTGAGTTTTCGTT
CCACTGAGCGTCAGACCCCGTAGAAAAGATCAAAGGATCTTCTTGAGATCCTTTTTTTCTGCGCGTAATC
TGCTGCTTGCAAACAAAAAAACCACCGCTACCAGCGGTGGTTTGTTTGCCGGATCAAGAGCTACCAACTC
TTTTTCCGAAGGTAACTGGCTTCAGCAGAGCGCAGATACCAAATACTGTTCTTCTAGTGTAGCCGTAGTT
AGGCCACCACTTCAAGAACTCTGTAGCACCGCCTACATACCTCGCTCTGCTAATCCTGTTACCAGTGGCT
GCTGCCAGTGGCGATAAGTCGTGTCTTACCGGGTTGGACTCAAGACGATAGTTACCGGATAAGGCGCAGC
GGTCGGGCTGAACGGGGGGTTCGTGCACACAGCCCAGCTTGGAGCGAACGACCTACACCGAACTGAGATA
CCTACAGCGTGAGCTATGAGAAAGCGCCACGCTTCCCGAAGGGAGAAAGGCGGACAGGTATCCGGTAAGC
GGCAGGGTCGGAACAGGAGAGCGCACGAGGGAGCTTCCAGGGGGAAACGCCTGGTATCTTTATAGTCCTG
TCGGGTTTCGCCACCTCTGACTTGAGCGTCGATTTTTGTGATGCTCGTCAGGGGGGCGGAGCCTATGGAA
AAACGCCAGCAACGCGGCCTTTTTACGGTTCCTGGCCTTTTGCTGGCCTTTTGCTCACATGTTCTTTCCT
GCGTTATCCCCTGATTCTGTGGATAACCGTAGTCGGTCTCAATCCGCCTATCCCTATGACGTGCCCGATT
ATGCCAGCCTGGGCAGCGGCTCCCCCAAGAAAAAACGCAAGGTGGAAGATCCTAAGAAAAAGCGGAAAGT
GGACGGCATTGGTAGTGGGAGCAACGGAGGTGGAGGCTCTGGACCTAGGCAAGATAAGAAGACTATGATG
ATGAATGAAGAAGACGACGGTAACGGCATGGATGAGCTTCTAGCTGTTCTTGGTTACAAGGTTAGGTCAT
CCGAAATGGCTGATGTTGCTCAGAAACTCGAGCAGCTTGAAGTTATGATGTCTAATGTTCAAGAAGACGA
TCTTTCTCAACTCGCTACTGAGACTGTTCACTATAATCCGGCGGAGCTTTACACGTGGCTTGATTCTATG
CTCACCGACCTTAATTAATGGCTGAGACCAGACCAATAAAAAACGCCCGGCGGCAACCGAGCGTTCTGAA
CAAATCCAGATGGAGTTCTGAGGTCATTACTGGATCTATCAACAGGAGTCCAAGCGAGCTCGATATCAAA
TTACGCCCCGCCCTGCCACTCATCGCAGTACTGTTGTAATTCATTAAGCATTCTGCCGACATGGAAGCCA
TCACAAACGGCATGATGAACCTGAATCGCCAGCGGCATCAGCACCTTGTCGCCTTGCGTATAATATTTGC
CCATGGTGAAAACGGGGGCGAAGAAGTTGTCCATATTGGCCACGTTTAAATCAAAACTGGTGAAACTCAC
CCAGGGATTGGCTGAAACGAAAAACATATTCTCAATAAACCCTTTAGGGAAATAGGCCAGGTTTTCACCG
TAACACGCCACATCTTGCGAATATATGTGTAGAAACTGCCGGAAATCGTCGTGGTATTCACTCCAGAGCG
ATGAAAACGTTTCAGTTTGCTCATGGAAAACGGTGTAACAAGGGTGAACACTATCCCATATCACCAGCTC
ACCGTCTTTCATTGCCATACGAAATTCCGGATGAGCATTCATCAGGCGGGCAAGAATGTGAATAAAGGCC
GGATAAAACTTGTGCTTATTTTTCTTTACGGTCTTTAAAAAGGCCGTAATATCCAGCTGAACGGTCTGGT
TATAGGTACATTGAGCAACTGACTGAAATGCCTCAAAATGTTCTTTACGATGCCATTGGGATATATCAAC
GGTGGTATATCCAGTGATTTTTTTCTCCATTTTAGCTTCCTTAGCTCCTGAAAATCTCGATAACTCAAAA
AATACGCCCGGTAGTGATCTTATTTCATT
Features (pLannotate 1.2.2; 5 found; start..end, strand, type, name):
    113..701     +  rep_origin     ori: high-copy-number ColE1/pMB1/pBR322/pUC origin of replication
    999..1205    +  CDS            GAI (fragment): GAI_ARATH - Also known as RGA2 From Arabidopsis thaliana (Mouse-ear cress).
   1226..1260    -  terminator     lambda t0 terminator: minimal transcription terminator from phage lambda (Scholtissek and Grosse, 1987)
   1334..1990    -  CDS            cat: CAT_ECOLX - Experimental evidence at protein level: Swiss-Prot protein existence level 1. This enzyme is an effector of chloramphenicol resistance in bacteria. From Escherichia coli. This protein is used as a marker in many commonly used cloning vectors, such as pACYC184.
   1991..29      -  promoter       cat promoter (across the origin): promoter of the E. coli cat gene encoding chloramphenicol acetyltransferase
