[The description below was written by a language model from this plasmid's Addgene catalogue record and pLannotate feature annotations shown in this document.]
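Description:
MTK4a_027 is a small (about 2.1 kb) part plasmid from the Mammalian Toolkit (MTK), a modular hierarchical cloning system for building genetic circuits in mammalian cells. It is built on the MTK0_027 part-entry backbone and, although catalogued as a mammalian expression vector, it carries no mammalian promoter or polyadenylation signal in the annotated features. It is a storage vector for a single coding part, not a stand-alone expression construct. In E. coli it replicates from a high-copy ColE1/pUC-type origin and is selected with chloramphenicol through a cat gene driven by its native cat promoter. A minimal lambda t0 terminator lies between the resistance cassette and the insert.

The insert, HA::2xNLS::GAI, is a synthetic coding sequence that joins an HA epitope tag and two nuclear localization signals to a portion of Arabidopsis thaliana Gibberellin Insensitive (GAI). The feature table detects only a short GAI fragment of roughly 200 nt, which suggests a truncated domain and not the full-length protein. The HA tag and NLS elements are not separately annotated. The part was inserted through BsmBI sites that were destroyed during cloning.

As a Type 4a part, it is meant to supply the C-terminal portion of a fusion protein, so it is assembled downstream of another coding part and combined with promoter and terminator parts to make a complete transcriptional unit. GAI is a DELLA protein of the plant gibberellin signalling pathway, and GAI domains are generally used as one half of gibberellin-inducible dimerization systems. The record itself does not spell out this application, beyond noting that the part sequence was taken from an earlier publication.
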