Addgene plasmid #123839: MTK4a_027
Purpose: Encodes ha-tagged and nuclear localized Gibberellin Insensitive as a Type 4a part to be used in the MTK system
Depositing lab: Hana El-Samad. Depositing organization: University of California, San Francisco (UCSF). Publication: A Toolkit for Rapid Modular Construction of Biological Circuits in Mammalian Cells. Fonseca JP, Bonny AR, Kumar GR, Ng AH, Town J, Wu QC, Aslankoohi E, Chen SY, Dods G, Harrigan P, Osimiri LC, Kistler AL, El-Samad H. ACS Synth Biol. 2019 Nov 15;8(11):2593-2606. doi: 10.1021/acssynbio.9b00322. Epub 2019 Nov 5. PubMed 31686495.
Backbone
  Vector backbone: MTK0_027
  Vector type: Mammalian Expression
Growth in bacteria
  Bacterial resistance: Chloramphenicol, 25 μg/mL
  Growth temperature: 37°C
  Growth strain: DH5alpha
  Copy number: Unknown
Gene/Insert
  Gene/Insert name: HA::2xNLS::GAI
  Species: Synthetic
  Cloning method: Restriction Enzyme; 5′ cloning site BsmBI (destroyed during cloning); 3′ cloning site BsmBI (destroyed during cloning)
Terms and licenses: Academic/Nonprofit Terms; Industry Terms: Not Available to Industry
Depositor comments: Type 4a parts are used for C-terminal coding sequences in the MTK system. Part sequence is from https://doi.org/10.1038/nmeth.4042 Please visit https://www.biorxiv.org/content/10.1101/506188v2 for BioRxiv preprint
How to cite: MTK4a_027 was a gift from Hana El-Samad (Addgene plasmid # 123839 ; http://n2t.net/addgene:123839 ; RRID:Addgene_123839)
